Addgene plasmid #240404: pETDuet-solo-NHis6-NocO-H132A
Purpose: expresses N-His tagged NocO H132A (diiron halogenase variant) from Nodularia sp. 06071 (mutation numbering based on amino acid position in native sequence), created from mutagenesis of WT plasmid
Depositing lab: Emily Balskus. Depositing organization: Harvard University. Publication: Biochemical Studies of a Cyanobacterial Halogenase Support the Involvement of a Dimetal Cofactor. Wang ML, Glasser NR, Nair MA, Krebs C, Martin Bollinger J Jr, Balskus EP. Biochemistry. 2025 May 20;64(10):2173-2180. doi: 10.1021/acs.biochem.4c00720. Epub 2025 Apr 29. PubMed 40300765.
Backbone
  Vector backbone: pETDuet
  Total vector size (bp): 6434
  Vector type: Bacterial Expression
Growth in bacteria
  Bacterial resistance: Ampicillin, 100 μg/mL
  Growth temperature: 37°C
  Growth strain: DH5alpha
  Copy number: Unknown
Gene/Insert
  Gene/Insert name: nocO (alt names: NodcylC; clyC)
  Species: Nodularia sp. 06071
  Insert size (bp): 1299
  Mutation: M1 of native sequence not included in insert, Histidine 132 of native sequence changed to Alanine
  GenBank ID: MW071172
  Promoter: T7
  Tag / fusion protein: His (N terminal on backbone)
  Cloning method: Other
  Sequencing primers: 5′ ATTACTAGCAGTAATACTTCACC
Terms and licenses: Academic/Nonprofit Terms; Industry Terms: Not Available to Industry
How to cite: pETDuet-solo-NHis6-NocO-H132A was a gift from Emily Balskus (Addgene plasmid # 240404 ; http://n2t.net/addgene:240404 ; RRID:Addgene_240404)
