[The description below was written by a language model from this plasmid's Addgene catalogue record and pLannotate feature annotations shown in this document.]
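Description:
pETDuet-solo-NHis6-NocO-H132A is a bacterial expression plasmid of about 6.4 kb built on the pETDuet backbone and designed to produce a point variant of the cyanobacterial halogenase NocO in E. coli. It is maintained through a ColE1/pBR322-type origin accompanied by the rop gene and the bom mobility region, which in pBR322-derived vectors keep copy number modest, although the catalogue lists copy number as unknown. Selection is by ampicillin through the β-lactamase gene. An f1 phage origin is also present, along with short remnants of the tetracycline resistance gene that are backbone leftovers rather than functional markers.

The payload is a 1,299 bp nocO insert (also called NodcylC) from Nodularia sp. 06071, encoding a putative diiron halogenase. The native initiator methionine is omitted because translation starts in the vector-encoded N-terminal His6 tag, and histidine 132 (numbered according to the native protein) is replaced with alanine; the plasmid was made by mutagenesis of the corresponding wild-type construct. Expression is driven by a T7 promoter followed by a lac operator and the T7 gene 10 ribosome binding site, and ends at a T7 terminator. The plasmid-borne lacI gene supplies repressor, so transcription stays off until IPTG induction in a host that provides T7 RNA polymerase. The annotation shows only one T7 promoter/operator cassette, consistent with the "solo" designation, and does not label the insert or tag themselves, which fall in the unannotated stretch between the RBS and terminator. The construct is suited to overexpression and affinity purification of the H132A variant for biochemical comparison with wild-type enzyme, in studies examining the involvement of a dimetal cofactor.
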