Features (pLannotate 1.2.2; 17 found; start..end, strand, type, name):
      3..27      +  protein_bind   lac operator: The lac repressor binds to the lac operator to inhibit transcription in E. coli. This inhibition can be relieved by adding lactose or isopropyl-β-D-thiogalactopyranoside (IPTG). lac repressor encoded by lacI
     42..64      +  RBS            RBS: efficient ribosome binding site from bacteriophage T7 gene 10 (Olins and Rangwala, 1989)
   1451..1468    +  CDS            SET1 (fragment): solubility-enhancement tag derived from T7 phage gene 10B
   1476..1523    +  terminator     T7 terminator: transcription terminator for bacteriophage T7 RNA polymerase
   1560..2015    +  rep_origin     f1 ori (sequence partly withheld): f1 bacteriophage origin of replication; arrow indicates direction of (+) strand synthesis
   2130..2990    -  CDS            AmpR: β-lactamase; bla; confers resistance to ampicillin, carbenicillin, and related antibiotics
   2991..3083    -  promoter       AmpR promoter: bla
   3164..3752    +  rep_origin     ori: high-copy-number ColE1/pMB1/pBR322/pUC origin of replication
   3938..4077    -  misc_feature   bom: basis of mobility region from pBR322
   4179..4370    -  CDS            rop: Rop protein, which maintains plasmids at low copy number; rop
   4387..4767    +  CDS            YPB1_ECOLX: Protein predicted: Swiss-Prot protein existence level 4. From Escherichia coli.
   4829..4893    -  CDS            TcR (fragment): tetracycline efflux protein; tet; confers resistance to tetracycline
   4908..4929    -  protein_bind   CAP binding site: CAP binding activates transcription in the presence of cAMP. E. coli catabolite activator protein
   4942..6024    -  CDS            lacI: lac repressor; lacI; The lac repressor binds to the lac operator to inhibit transcription in E. coli. This inhibition can be relieved by adding lactose or isopropyl-β-D-thiogalactopyranoside (IPTG).
   6025..6102    -  promoter       lacI promoter: lacI
   6110..6389    -  CDS            TcR (fragment): tetracycline efflux protein; tet; confers resistance to tetracycline
   6415..2       +  promoter       T7 promoter (across the origin): promoter for bacteriophage T7 RNA polymerase
>Addgene plasmid #240404 | pETDuet-solo-NHis6-NocO-H132A | addgene full sequence | sequence record 478123 | Addgene NGS Result
GGGGAATTGTGAGCGGATAACAATTCCCCTCTAGAAATAATTTTGTTTAACTTTAAGAAGGAGATATACC
ATGGGCAGCAGCCATCACCATCATCACCACGGCAGCATTACTAGCAGTAATACTTCACCAATATCTCAAA
TTAATAAAGTTATCCCTCTCTTGGAAAAGAACTATGGAAATAACCTTGACTCAGACTACACTGAAAAAAT
CCAAGAACTAGATAGAAACTTTAACTATAGTGCCAACAGTAATGTTTTTTGGAGTGAACCAGAACACTCT
ATCCTTTATGGCACACCACTTTATGAACAAGCTTCTCTATCTCAAAAATTAGCACTCAATCACCTGCATT
GGGTATTGTTTTACAAGAGAGTTGCTGACAGTGAAACTGAGCTAATTCATTACAACACTATCACAGCAGA
TTGTCTCATGGCTGCAAATAGTGATCATAAAATGCTGGTGGAACTGTTAGCTCATGAAACTTACCAAGAA
CGTCAAGCGATTCATGCTTTTTCTCAAATAAATTATAAAACTACTAAAGCTTTACTAGGTAAAAAAGCTC
TAGTGAATCCCGTTTCTGATGAGACTACTGTACGGGAGCAGAAAAAGGATATATCTGCCAATTATATATC
CACTGCTGCCAACTTGCTCGCAATGATGCTCCCAGGTAAAAAGCAATCTCATGCCGATTCTGATAAATAT
TTGTCATTTCCTACCAACGGATTTTTTAATGGATTTTCAGGAAAATCAGATATATCAAGAAAACAGTTCT
TTTCAGATAATTGGAGAAGTTATCCATTCTTGGCTGCTAATTTTTATGCTGTGCGCTACATGGCTAATCT
ACTATTGAAAAACCATGAATTTGGTATACATTGCTACTTCAAAAAAATGCATAAAAATAATGAATTTATA
GCGAGTCCAACAGCTATATCTCACTATCATTTTTTAGATGAAGCTTTTCATACAACCACTTCTCTATTTC
TTGGTCGAGACTTTCATAAATATTTACCAAAGCCATCAAGATATGAAAAATGGATTGCCAACTTAGCTAT
CTTACAGGCACAGCACGAAAACCTCAATGCTATTTCTGGAATATCTACCAACCGCTTTTTGAGTGATGGT
GATGTGATAATTTTTCTGATGAAACTCTTGCAGAGTCCTGTATTTGATATGTCGGCTCAGGAAGCAATTC
AGTGGATTGAAAAGTGCCTATGTTATGAGCATGAAGGATTTCATGTCAACCTGAAGGTACATAATAAACT
GTTATCAGAATTACGTAAGTTTGCATATCAACTAGACTACTTGTGGCCTGTAAATAAGGAAATGCGTGTA
ATGGCTTCAGGAGGTTCAATTAAGAAAGCGATCAAAAATAATATCAAAGCCTTTAATCAGTTTTCTATAG
CAATTTAATAAGCACATGGACTCGTCTACTAGCGCAGCTTAATTAACCTAGGCTGCTGCCACCGCTGAGC
AATAACTAGCATAACCCCTTGGGGCCTCTAAACGGGTCTTGAGGGGTTTTTTGCTGAAAGGAGGAACTAT
ATCCGGATTGGCGAATGGG
[124 nt withheld, positions 1560-1683]
C
[91 nt withheld, positions 1685-1775]
A
[49 nt withheld, positions 1777-1825]
CCTTTGACGTTGGAGTCCACGTTCTTT
[37 nt withheld, positions 1853-1889]
ACCCTATCTCGGTCTATTCTTTTGATTTATAAGGGATTTTGCCGATTTCGGCCTATTGGTTAAAAAATGA
GCTGATTTAACAAAAATTTAACGCGAATTTTAACAAAATATTAACGTTTACAATTTCTGGCGGCACGATG
GCATGAGATTATCAAAAAGGATCTTCACCTAGATCCTTTTAAATTAAAAATGAAGTTTTAAATCAATCTA
AAGTATATATGAGTAAACTTGGTCTGACAGTTACCAATGCTTAATCAGTGAGGCACCTATCTCAGCGATC
TGTCTATTTCGTTCATCCATAGTTGCCTGACTCCCCGTCGTGTAGATAACTACGATACGGGAGGGCTTAC
CATCTGGCCCCAGTGCTGCAATGATACCGCGAGACCCACGCTCACCGGCTCCAGATTTATCAGCAATAAA
CCAGCCAGCCGGAAGGGCCGAGCGCAGAAGTGGTCCTGCAACTTTATCCGCCTCCATCCAGTCTATTAAT
TGTTGCCGGGAAGCTAGAGTAAGTAGTTCGCCAGTTAATAGTTTGCGCAACGTTGTTGCCATTGCTACAG
GCATCGTGGTGTCACGCTCGTCGTTTGGTATGGCTTCATTCAGCTCCGGTTCCCAACGATCAAGGCGAGT
TACATGATCCCCCATGTTGTGCAAAAAAGCGGTTAGCTCCTTCGGTCCTCCGATCGTTGTCAGAAGTAAG
TTGGCCGCAGTGTTATCACTCATGGTTATGGCAGCACTGCATAATTCTCTTACTGTCATGCCATCCGTAA
GATGCTTTTCTGTGACTGGTGAGTACTCAACCAAGTCATTCTGAGAATAGTGTATGCGGCGACCGAGTTG
CTCTTGCCCGGCGTCAATACGGGATAATACCGCGCCACATAGCAGAACTTTAAAAGTGCTCATCATTGGA
AAACGTTCTTCGGGGCGAAAACTCTCAAGGATCTTACCGCTGTTGAGATCCAGTTCGATGTAACCCACTC
GTGCACCCAACTGATCTTCAGCATCTTTTACTTTCACCAGCGTTTCTGGGTGAGCAAAAACAGGAAGGCA
AAATGCCGCAAAAAAGGGAATAAGGGCGACACGGAAATGTTGAATACTCATACTCTTCCTTTTTCAATCA
TGATTGAAGCATTTATCAGGGTTATTGTCTCATGAGCGGATACATATTTGAATGTATTTAGAAAAATAAA
CAAATAGGTCATGACCAAAATCCCTTAACGTGAGTTTTCGTTCCACTGAGCGTCAGACCCCGTAGAAAAG
ATCAAAGGATCTTCTTGAGATCCTTTTTTTCTGCGCGTAATCTGCTGCTTGCAAACAAAAAAACCACCGC
TACCAGCGGTGGTTTGTTTGCCGGATCAAGAGCTACCAACTCTTTTTCCGAAGGTAACTGGCTTCAGCAG
AGCGCAGATACCAAATACTGTCCTTCTAGTGTAGCCGTAGTTAGGCCACCACTTCAAGAACTCTGTAGCA
CCGCCTACATACCTCGCTCTGCTAATCCTGTTACCAGTGGCTGCTGCCAGTGGCGATAAGTCGTGTCTTA
CCGGGTTGGACTCAAGACGATAGTTACCGGATAAGGCGCAGCGGTCGGGCTGAACGGGGGGTTCGTGCAC
ACAGCCCAGCTTGGAGCGAACGACCTACACCGAACTGAGATACCTACAGCGTGAGCTATGAGAAAGCGCC
ACGCTTCCCGAAGGGAGAAAGGCGGACAGGTATCCGGTAAGCGGCAGGGTCGGAACAGGAGAGCGCACGA
GGGAGCTTCCAGGGGGAAACGCCTGGTATCTTTATAGTCCTGTCGGGTTTCGCCACCTCTGACTTGAGCG
TCGATTTTTGTGATGCTCGTCAGGGGGGCGGAGCCTATGGAAAAACGCCAGCAACGCGGCCTTTTTACGG
TTCCTGGCCTTTTGCTGGCCTTTTGCTCACATGTTCTTTCCTGCGTTATCCCCTGATTCTGTGGATAACC
GTATTACCGCCTTTGAGTGAGCTGATACCGCTCGCCGCAGCCGAACGACCGAGCGCAGCGAGTCAGTGAG
CGAGGAAGCGGAAGAGCGCCTGATGCGGTATTTTCTCCTTACGCATCTGTGCGGTATTTCACACCGCAAT
GGTGCACTCTCAGTACAATCTGCTCTGATGCCGCATAGTTAAGCCAGTATACACTCCGCTATCGCTACGT
GACTGGGTCATGGCTGCGCCCCGACACCCGCCAACACCCGCTGACGCGCCCTGACGGGCTTGTCTGCTCC
CGGCATCCGCTTACAGACAAGCTGTGACCGTCTCCGGGAGCTGCATGTGTCAGAGGTTTTCACCGTCATC
ACCGAAACGCGCGAGGCAGCTGCGGTAAAGCTCATCAGCGTGGTCGTGAAGCGATTCACAGATGTCTGCC
TGTTCATCCGCGTCCAGCTCGTTGAGTTTCTCCAGAAGCGTTAATGTCTGGCTTCTGATAAAGCGGGCCA
TGTTAAGGGCGGTTTTTTCCTGTTTGGTCACTGATGCCTCCGTGTAAGGGGGATTTCTGTTCATGGGGGT
AATGATACCGATGAAACGAGAGAGGATGCTCACGATACGGGTTACTGATGATGAACATGCCCGGTTACTG
GAACGTTGTGAGGGTAAACAACTGGCGGTATGGATGCGGCGGGACCAGAGAAAAATCACTCAGGGTCAAT
GCCAGCGCTTCGTTAATACAGATGTAGGTGTTCCACAGGGTAGCCAGCAGCATCCTGCGATGCAGATCCG
GAACATAATGGTGCAGGGCGCTGACTTCCGCGTTTCCAGACTTTACGAAACACGGAAACCGAAGACCATT
CATGTTGTTGCTCAGGTCGCAGACGTTTTGCAGCAGCAGTCGCTTCACGTTCGCTCGCGTATCGGTGATT
CATTCTGCTAACCAGTAAGGCAACCCCGCCAGCCTAGCCGGGTCCTCAACGACAGGAGCACGATCATGCT
AGTCATGCCCCGCGCCCACCGGAAGGAGCTGACTGGGTTGAAGGCTCTCAAGGGCATCGGTCGAGATCCC
GGTGCCTAATGAGTGAGCTAACTTACATTAATTGCGTTGCGCTCACTGCCCGCTTTCCAGTCGGGAAACC
TGTCGTGCCAGCTGCATTAATGAATCGGCCAACGCGCGGGGAGAGGCGGTTTGCGTATTGGGCGCCAGGG
TGGTTTTTCTTTTCACCAGTGAGACGGGCAACAGCTGATTGCCCTTCACCGCCTGGCCCTGAGAGAGTTG
CAGCAAGCGGTCCACGCTGGTTTGCCCCAGCAGGCGAAAATCCTGTTTGATGGTGGTTAACGGCGGGATA
TAACATGAGCTGTCTTCGGTATCGTCGTATCCCACTACCGAGATGTCCGCACCAACGCGCAGCCCGGACT
CGGTAATGGCGCGCATTGCGCCCAGCGCCATCTGATCGTTGGCAACCAGCATCGCAGTGGGAACGATGCC
CTCATTCAGCATTTGCATGGTTTGTTGAAAACCGGACATGGCACTCCAGTCGCCTTCCCGTTCCGCTATC
GGCTGAATTTGATTGCGAGTGAGATATTTATGCCAGCCAGCCAGACGCAGACGCGCCGAGACAGAACTTA
ATGGGCCCGCTAACAGCGCGATTTGCTGGTGACCCAATGCGACCAGATGCTCCACGCCCAGTCGCGTACC
GTCTTCATGGGAGAAAATAATACTGTTGATGGGTGTCTGGTCAGAGACATCAAGAAATAACGCCGGAACA
TTAGTGCAGGCAGCTTCCACAGCAATGGCATCCTGGTCATCCAGCGGATAGTTAATGATCAGCCCACTGA
CGCGTTGCGCGAGAAGATTGTGCACCGCCGCTTTACAGGCTTCGACGCCGCTTCGTTCTACCATCGACAC
CACCACGCTGGCACCCAGTTGATCGGCGCGAGATTTAATCGCCGCGACAATTTGCGACGGCGCGTGCAGG
GCCAGACTGGAGGTGGCAACGCCAATCAGCAACGACTGTTTGCCCGCCAGTTGTTGTGCCACGCGGTTGG
GAATGTAATTCAGCTCCGCCATCGCCGCTTCCACTTTTTCCCGCGTTTTCGCAGAAACGTGGCTGGCCTG
GTTCACCACGCGGGAAACGGTCTGATAAGAGACACCGGCATACTCTGCGACATCGTATAACGTTACTGGT
TTCACATTCACCACCCTGAATTGACTCTCTTCCGGGCGCTATCATGCCATACCGCGAAAGGTTTTGCGCC
ATTCGATGGTGTCCGGGATCTCGACGCTCTCCCTTATGCGACTCCTGCATTAGGAAGCAGCCCAGTAGTA
GGTTGAGGCCGTTGAGCACCGCCGCCGCAAGGAATGGTGCATGCAAGGAGATGGCGCCCAACAGTCCCCC
GGCCACGGGGCCTGCCACCATACCCACGCCGAAACAAGCGCTCATGAGCCCGAAGTGGCGAGCCCGATCT
TCCCCATCGGTGATGTCGGCGATATAGGCGCCAGCAACCGCACCTGTGGCGCCGGTGATGCCGGCCACGA
TGCGTCCGGCGTAGAGGATCGAGATCGATCTCGATCCCGCGAAATTAATACGACTCACTATA
